>Addgene plasmid #82168 | pDONR223_XBP1_WT | addgene full sequence | sequence record 163812 | Addgene NGS result
GGCAGTTCCCTACTCTCGCGTTAACGCTAGCATGGATGTTTTCCCAGTCACGACGTTGTAAAACGACGGC
CAGTCTTAAGCTCGGGCCCCAAATAATGATTTTATTTTGACTGATAGTGACCTGTTCGTTGCAACAAATT
GATGAGCAATGCTTTTTTATAATGCCAACTTTGTACAAAAAAGTTGGCACCATGGTGGTGGTGGCAGCCG
CGCCGAACCCGGCCGACGGGACCCCTAAAGTTCTGCTTCTGTCGGGGCAGCCCGCCTCCGCCGCCGGAGC
CCCGGCCGGCCAGGCCCTGCCGCTCATGGTGCCAGCCCAGAGAGGGGCCAGCCCGGAGGCAGCGAGCGGG
GGGCTGCCCCAGGCGCGCAAGCGACAGCGCCTCACGCACCTGAGCCCCGAGGAGAAGGCGCTGAGGAGGA
AACTGAAAAACAGAGTAGCAGCTCAGACTGCCAGAGATCGAAAGAAGGCTCGAATGAGTGAGCTGGAACA
GCAAGTGGTAGATTTAGAAGAAGAGAACCAAAAACTTTTGCTAGAAAATCAGCTTTTACGAGAGAAAACT
CATGGCCTTGTAGTTGAGAACCAGGAGTTAAGACAGCGCTTGGGGATGGATGCCCTGGTTGCTGAAGAGG
AGGCGGAAGCCAAGGGGAATGAAGTGAGGCCAGTGGCCGGGTCTGCTGAGTCCGCAGCACTCAGACTACG
TGCACCTCTGCAGCAGGTGCAGGCCCAGTTGTCACCCCTCCAGAACATCTCCCCATGGATTCTGGCGGTA
TTGACTCTTCAGATTCAGAGTCTGATATCCTGTTGGGCATTCTGGACAACTTGGACCCAGTCATGTTCTT
CAAATGCCCTTCCCCAGAGCCTGCCAGCCTGGAGGAGCTCCCAGAGGTCTACCCAGAAGGACCCAGTTCC
TTACCAGCCTCCCTTTCTCTGTCAGTGGGGACGTCATCAGCCAAGCTGGAAGCCATTAATGAACTAATTG
CCAACTTTCTTGTACAAAGTTGGCATTATAAGAAAGCATTGCTTATCAATTTGTTGCAACGAACAGGTCA
CTATCAGTCAAAATAAAATCATTATTTGCCATCCAGCTGATATCCCCTATAGTGAGTCGTATTACATGGT
CATAGCTGTTTCCTGGCAGCTCTGGCCCGTGTCTCAAAATCTCTGATGTTACATTGCACAAGATAAAAAT
ATATCATCATGCCTCCTCTAGACCAGCCAGGACAGAAATGCCTCGACTTCGCTGCTACCCAAGGTTGCCG
GGTGACGCACACCGTGGAAACGGATGAAGGCACGAACCCAGTGGACATAAGCCTGTTCGGTTCGTAAGCT
GTAATGCAAGTAGCGTATGCGCTCACGCAACTGGTCCAGAACCTTGACCGAACGCAGCGGTGGTAACGGC
GCAGTGGCGGTTTTCATGGCTTGTTATGACTGTTTTTTTGGGGTACAGTCTATGCCTCGGGCATACAAGC
AGCAAGCGCGTTACGCCGTGGGTCGATGTTTGATGTTATGGAGCAGCAACGATGTTACGCAGCAGGGCAG
TCGCCCTAAAACAAAGTTAAACATTATGAGGGAAGCGGTGATCGCCGAAGTATCGACTCAACTATCAGAG
GTAGTTGGCGTCATCGAGCGCCATCTCGAACCGACGTTGCTGGCCGTACATTTGTACGGCTCCGCAGTGG
ATGGCGGCCTGAAGCCACACAGTGATATTGATTTGCTGGTTACGGTGACCGTAAGGCTTGATGAAACAAC
GCGGCGAGCTTTGATCAACGACCTTTTGGAAACTTCGGCTTCCCCTGGAGAGAGCGAGATTCTCCGCGCT
GTAGAAGTCACCATTGTTGTGCACGACGACATCATTCCGTGGCGTTATCCAGCTAAGCGCGAACTGCAAT
TTGGAGAATGGCAGCGCAATGACATTCTTGCAGGTATCTTCGAGCCAGCCACGATCGACATTGATCTGGC
TATCTTGCTGACAAAAGCAAGAGAACATAGCGTTGCCTTGGTAGGTCCAGCGGCGGAGGAACTCTTTGAT
CCGGTTCCTGAACAGGATCTATTTGAGGCGCTAAATGAAACCTTAACGCTATGGAACTCGCCGCCCGACT
GGGCTGGCGATGAGCGAAATGTAGTGCTTACGTTGTCCCGCATTTGGTACAGCGCAGTAACCGGCAAAAT
CGCGCCGAAGGATGTCGCTGCCGACTGGGCAATGGAGCGCCTGCCGGCCCAGTATCAGCCCGTCATACTT
GAAGCTAGACAGGCTTATCTTGGACAAGAAGAAGATCGCTTGGCCTCGCGCGCAGATCAGTTGGAAGAAT
TTGTCCACTACGTGAAAGGCGAGATCACCAAGGTAGTCGGCAAATAACCCTCGAGCCACCCATGACCAAA
ATCCCTTAACGTGAGTTACGCGTCGTTACACTGAGCGTCAGACCCCGTAGAAAAGATCAAAGGATCTTCT
TGAGATCCTTTTTTTCTGCGCGTAATCTGCTGCTTGCAAACAAAAAAACCACCGCTACCAGCGGTGGTTT
GTTTGCCGGATCAAGAGCTACCAACTCTTTTTCCGAAGGTAACTGGCTTCAGCAGAGCGCAGATACCAAA
TACTGTTCTTCTAGTGTAGCCGTAGTTAGGCCACCACTTCAAGAACTCTGTAGCACCGCCTACATACCTC
GCTCTGCTAATCCTGTTACCAGTGGCTGCTGCCAGTGGCGATAAGTCGTGTCTTACCGGGTTGGACTCAA
GACGATAGTTACCGGATAAGGCGCAGCGGTCGGGCTGAACGGGGGGTTCGTGCACACAGCCCAGCTTGGA
GCGAACGACCTACACCGAACTGAGATACCTACAGCGTGAGCTATGAGAAAGCGCCACGCTTCCCGAAGGG
AGAAAGGCGGACAGGTATCCGGTAAGCGGCAGGGTCGGAACAGGAGAGCGCACGAGGGAGCTTCCAGGGG
GAAACGCCTGGTATCTTTATAGTCCTGTCGGGTTTCGCCACCTCTGACTTGAGCGTCGATTTTTGTGATG
CTCGTCAGGGGGGCGGAGCCTATGGAAAAACGCCAGCAACGCGGCCTTTTTACGGTTCCTGGCCTTTTGC
TGGCCTTTTGCTCACATGTTCTTTCCTGCGTTATCCCCTGATTCTGTGGATAACCGTATTACCGCCTTTG
AGTGAGCTGATACCGCTCGCCGCAGCCGAACGACCGAGCGCAGCGAGTCAGTGAGCGAGGAAGCGGAAGA
GCGCCCAATACGCAAACCGCCTCTCCCCGCGCGTTGGCCGATTCATTAATGCAGCTGGCACGACAGGTTT
CCCGACTGGAAAGCGGGCAGTGAGCGCAACGCAATTAATACGCGTACCGCTAGCCAGGAAGAGTTTGTAG
AAACGCAAAAAGGCCATCCGTCAGGATGGCCTTCTGCTTAGTTTGATGCCTGGCAGTTTATGGCGGGCGT
CCTGCCCGCCACCCTCCGGGCCGTTGCTTCACAACGTTCAAATCCGCTCCCGGCGGATTTGTCCTACTCA
GGAGAGCGTTCACCGACAAACAACAGATAAAACGAAAGGCCCAGTCTTCCGACTGAGCCTTTCGTTTTAT
TTGATGCCT
Features (pLannotate 1.2.2; 12 found; start..end, strand, type, name):
     38..74      -  CDS            lacZα (fragment): LacZα fragment of β-galactosidase; lacZ fragment
     91..186     +  protein_bind   attL3: mutant version of attL; recombination site for the Gateway® LR reaction LR Clonase™
    192..974     +  CDS            XBP1: XBP1_HUMAN - Also known as TREB5 From Homo sapiens (Human).
    982..1077    -  protein_bind   attL3: mutant version of attL; recombination site for the Gateway® LR reaction LR Clonase™
   1096..1114    -  promoter       T7 promoter: promoter for bacteriophage T7 RNA polymerase
   1304..1327    +  promoter       Pc promoter (fragment): intI1 (promoter lies within the coding sequence); class 1 integron promoter
   1503..1559    +  CDS            GmR (fragment): gentamycin acetyltransferase; aacC1; confers resistance to gentamycin
   1566..2357    +  CDS            SmR: aminoglycoside adenylyltransferase (Murphy, 1985); aadA; confers resistance to spectinomycin and streptomycin
   2450..3038    +  rep_origin     ori: high-copy-number ColE1/pMB1/pBR322/pUC origin of replication
   3221..3313    +  CDS            lacI (fragment): lac repressor; lacI; The lac repressor binds to the lac operator to inhibit transcription in E. coli. This inhibition can be relieved by adding lactose or isopropyl-β-D-thiogalactopyranoside (IPTG).
   3368..3395    -  terminator     rrnB T2 terminator: transcription terminator T2 from the E. coli rrnB gene
   3527..3570    +  terminator     rrnB T1 terminator: Escherichia coli rrnB; transcription terminator T1 from the E. coli rrnB gene
