[The description below was written by a language model from this plasmid's Addgene catalogue record and pLannotate feature annotations shown in this document.]
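Description:
pDONR223_XBP1_WT is a Gateway entry clone built on the Invitrogen pDONR223 backbone, carrying the wild-type human XBP1 open reading frame (X-box binding protein 1, also known as TREB5) and belonging to the Target Accelerator Plasmid Collection. It is a bacterial shuttle and storage plasmid rather than an expression vector. It replicates in E. coli from a high-copy ColE1/pUC-type origin and is selected with spectinomycin through the aadA (SmR) aminoglycoside adenylyltransferase gene. That gene appears to be driven by a fragment of a class 1 integron Pc promoter, and a short remnant of a gentamicin resistance gene lies just upstream. The sequenced plasmid is 3,579 nt.

The annotated XBP1 coding sequence spans roughly 780 bp and is flanked on both sides by attL-type recombination sites. The annotation software labels both as attL3, so the exact attL variants cannot be confirmed from the table. These sites allow LR Clonase-mediated transfer of the ORF into any compatible Gateway destination vector. The record lists no promoter for the insert, so expression depends on the destination vector chosen. A T7 promoter sits just outside one attL site, oriented back toward the insert. The rrnB T1 and T2 terminators help insulate the cloning region from read-through transcription, and small lacZα and lacI fragments are backbone remnants. The clone is in the "closed" configuration, with a stop codon immediately after the insert, so the native protein is produced and C-terminal fusion tags from a destination vector will not be read through. In this collection the wild-type clone serves as the reference allele for comparison with cancer-associated variants in functional and morphological profiling screens.
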