Addgene plasmid #82168: pDONR223_XBP1_WT
Purpose: Gateway Donor vector containing XBP1 , part of the Target Accelerator Plasmid Collection.
Depositing lab: Jesse Boehm & William Hahn & David Root. Depositing organization: Broad Institute. Publication: Systematic Functional Interrogation of Rare Cancer Variants Identifies Oncogenic Alleles. Kim E, Ilic N, Shrestha Y, Zou L, Kamburov A, Zhu C, Yang X, Lubonja R, Tran N, Nguyen C, Lawrence MS, Piccioni F, Bagul M, Doench JG, Chouinard CR, Wu X, Hogstrom L, Natoli T, Tamayo P, Horn H, Corsello SM, Lage K, Root DE, Subramanian A, Golub TR, Getz G, Boehm JS, Hahn WC. Cancer Discov. 2016 Jul;6(7):714-26. doi: 10.1158/2159-8290.CD-16-0160. Epub 2016 May 4. PubMed 27147599.
Backbone
  Vector backbone: pDONR223
  Backbone manufacturer: Invitrogen
  Backbone size w/o insert (bp): 2790
  Vector type: Gateway Entry vector
Growth in bacteria
  Bacterial resistance: Spectinomycin, 50 μg/mL
  Growth temperature: 37°C
  Growth strain: DH5alpha
  Copy number: High Copy
Gene/Insert
  Gene/Insert name: XBP1
  Species: H. sapiens (human)
  Mutation: WT
  GenBank ID: NM_005080.3
  Entrez Gene: XBP1 (a.k.a. TREB-5, TREB5, XBP-1, XBP2)
  Promoter: None
  Cloning method: Gateway Cloning
  Sequencing primers: 5′ M13pUC-fwd; 3′ M13-Rev
Terms and licenses: Academic/Nonprofit Terms; Industry Terms: Not Available to Industry
Depositor comments: Closed state: stop codon immediately follows insert Supporting reference: Systematic morphological profiling of human gene and allele function via Cell Painting. Rohban MH, et al. Elife. 2017, Mar 18;6. pii: e24060. PubMed PMID 28315521
How to cite: pDONR223_XBP1_WT was a gift from Jesse Boehm & William Hahn & David Root (Addgene plasmid # 82168 ; http://n2t.net/addgene:82168 ; RRID:Addgene_82168)
