>Addgene plasmid #82168 | pDONR223_XBP1_WT | depositor partial sequence | sequence record 155539 | Insert sequence
ATGGTGGTGGTGGCAGCCGCGCCGAACCCGGCCGACGGGACCCCTAAAGTTCTGCTTCTGTCGGGGCAGC
CCGCCTCCGCCGCCGGAGCCCCGGCCGGCCAGGCCCTGCCGCTCATGGTGCCAGCCCAGAGAGGGGCCAG
CCCGGAGGCAGCGAGCGGGGGGCTGCCCCAGGCGCGCAAGCGACAGCGCCTCACGCACCTGAGCCCCGAG
GAGAAGGCGCTGAGGAGGAAACTGAAAAACAGAGTAGCAGCTCAGACTGCCAGAGATCGAAAGAAGGCTC
GAATGAGTGAGCTGGAACAGCAAGTGGTAGATTTAGAAGAAGAGAACCAAAAACTTTTGCTAGAAAATCA
GCTTTTACGAGAGAAAACTCATGGCCTTGTAGTTGAGAACCAGGAGTTAAGACAGCGCTTGGGGATGGAT
GCCCTGGTTGCTGAAGAGGAGGCGGAAGCCAAGGGGAATGAAGTGAGGCCAGTGGCCGGGTCTGCTGAGT
CCGCAGCACTCAGACTACGTGCACCTCTGCAGCAGGTGCAGGCCCAGTTGTCACCCCTCCAGAACATCTC
CCCATGGATTCTGGCGGTATTGACTCTTCAGATTCAGAGTCTGATATCCTGTTGGGCATTCTGGACAACT
TGGACCCAGTCATGTTCTTCAAATGCCCTTCCCCAGAGCCTGCCAGCCTGGAGGAGCTCCCAGAGGTCTA
CCCAGAAGGACCCAGTTCCTTACCAGCCTCCCTTTCTCTGTCAGTGGGGACGTCATCAGCCAAGCTGGAA
GCCATTAATGAAC
